Addgene plasmid #159415: pL0-MtBCP1Pro
Purpose: Medicago truncatula BCP1 promoter sequence (1108 bp immediately upstream of start codon) in pICH41295 MoClo Golden Gate level 0 acceptor for Pro+5U modules.
Depositing lab: Sam Brockington. Depositing organization: University of Cambridge. Publication: MycoRed: Betalain pigments enable in vivo real-time visualisation of arbuscular mycorrhizal colonisation. Timoneda A, Yunusov T, Quan C, Gavrin A, Brockington SF, Schornack S. PLoS Biol. 2021 Jul 14;19(7):e3001326. doi: 10.1371/journal.pbio.3001326. PubMed 34260583.
Backbone
  Vector backbone: pICH41295
  Backbone manufacturer: 47997 (Sylvestre Marillonnet)
  Backbone size w/o insert (bp): 2251
  Total vector size (bp): 3359
  Vector type: Bacterial Expression ; pUC19-derived
Growth in bacteria
  Bacterial resistance: Spectinomycin, 50 μg/mL
  Growth temperature: 37°C
  Growth strain: DH5alpha
  Copy number: High Copy
Gene/Insert
  Gene/Insert name: MtBCP1 Promoter
  Species: Medicago truncatula
  Insert size (bp): 1108
  Cloning method: Restriction Enzyme; 5′ cloning site BpiI (destroyed during cloning); 3′ cloning site BpiI (destroyed during cloning)
  Sequencing primers: 5′ MoClo_lv0_F0015: CGTTATCCCCTGATTCTGTGGATAAC; 3′ MoClo_lv0_R0016: GTCTCATGAGCGGATACATATTTGAATG
Terms and licenses: Academic/Nonprofit Terms; Industry Terms: Not Available to Industry
How to cite: pL0-MtBCP1Pro was a gift from Sam Brockington (Addgene plasmid # 159415 ; http://n2t.net/addgene:159415 ; RRID:Addgene_159415)
