[The description below was written by a language model from this plasmid's Addgene catalogue record and pLannotate feature annotations shown in this document.]
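Description:
pL0-MtBCP1Pro is a MoClo Golden Gate level 0 part plasmid that stores the Medicago truncatula BCP1 promoter as a reusable module. It is built in pICH41295, the pUC19-derived level 0 acceptor for promoter-plus-5′UTR (Pro+5U) modules, and totals roughly 3.36 kb. The plasmid is maintained in E. coli at high copy through a ColE1/pUC-type origin. Selection is with spectinomycin, conferred by an aadA aminoglycoside adenylyltransferase gene that lies downstream of a bla (AmpR) promoter. The short integrase, gentamicin acetyltransferase and lacI fragments flagged in the annotation are most likely remnants of the resistance cassette's source and of the pUC-type backbone, not functional genes.

The insert is 1108 bp taken from immediately upstream of the MtBCP1 start codon, so it covers the promoter and the native 5′ untranslated region. It was inserted through BpiI sites that were destroyed during cloning, as is normal for level 0 assembly. The automated feature table does not annotate the insert; it presumably occupies the unannotated stretch after the lacI fragment. Although catalogued as a bacterial expression vector, the plasmid carries no coding payload and acts as a parts donor. In the MoClo system, a type IIS digestion releases the Pro+5U module with defined overhangs so that it can be joined to coding sequence and terminator parts in a level 1 transcription unit.

The associated publication describes betalain pigment reporters for real-time, in vivo visualisation of arbuscular mycorrhizal colonisation. This suggests the promoter was used to drive reporter expression in colonised root tissue, although the record does not describe the downstream assemblies.
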