Features (pLannotate 1.2.2; 6 found; start..end, strand, type, name):
    126..230     +  promoter       AmpR promoter: bla
    221..301     -  CDS            int (fragment): INT2_ECOLX - Protein inferred from homology: Swiss-Prot protein existence level 3. Putative integrase believed to be involved in the insertion of antibiotic resistance genes into plasmids and transposons. From Escherichia coli.
    389..445     +  CDS            GmR (fragment): gentamycin acetyltransferase; aacC1; confers resistance to gentamycin
    452..1240    +  CDS            aadA: S3AD_ECOLX - Experimental evidence at protein level: Swiss-Prot protein existence level 1. Mediates bacterial resistance to the antibiotics streptomycin and spectinomycin. From Escherichia coli.
   1414..2002    +  rep_origin     ori: high-copy-number ColE1/pMB1/pBR322/pUC origin of replication
   2185..2234    +  CDS            lacI (fragment): lac repressor; lacI; The lac repressor binds to the lac operator to inhibit transcription in E. coli. This inhibition can be relieved by adding lactose or isopropyl-β-D-thiogalactopyranoside (IPTG).
>Addgene plasmid #159415 | pL0-MtBCP1Pro | addgene full sequence | sequence record 323165 | Addgene NGS Result
AATGTGAGACCACGAAGTGGCTCTTCAGTGGACGAAAGGGCCTCGTGATACGCCTATTTTTATAGGTTAA
TGTCATGATAATAATGGTTTCTTAGACGTCAGGTGGCACTTTTCGGGGAAATGTGCGCGGAACCCCTATT
TGTTTATTTTTCTAAATACATTCAAATATGTATCCGCTCATGAGACAATAACCCTGATAAATGCTTCAAT
AATATTGAAAAAGGAAGAGTATGCGCTCACGCAACTGGTCCAGAACCTTGACCGAACGCAGCGGTGGTAA
CGGCGCAGTGGCGGTTTTCATGGCTTGTTATGACTGTTTTTTTTTGGGGTACAGTCTATGCCTCGGGCAT
CCAAGCAGCAAGCGCGTTACGCCGTGGGTCGATGTTTGATGTTATGGAGCAGCAACGATGTTACGCAGCA
GGGCAGTCGCCCTAAAACAAAGTTAAACATCATGAGGGAAGCGGTGATCGCCGAAGTATCGACTCAACTA
TCAGAGGTAGTTGGCGTCATCGAGCGCCATCTCGAACCGACGTTGCTGGCCGTACATTTGTACGGCTCCG
CAGTGGATGGCGGCCTGAAGCCACACAGCGATATTGATTTGCTGGTTACGGTGACCGTAAGGCTTGATGA
AACAACGCGGCGAGCTTTGATCAACGACCTTTTGGAAACTTCGGCTTCCCCTGGAGAGAGCGAGATTCTC
CGCGCTGTAGAAGTCACCATTGTTGTGCACGACGACATCATTCCGTGGCGTTATCCAGCTAAGCGCGAAC
TGCAATTTGGAGAATGGCAGCGCAATGACATTCTTGCAGGTATCTTCGAGCCAGCCACGATCGACATTGA
TCTGGCTATCTTGCTGACAAAAGCAAGAGAACATAGCGTTGCCTTGGTAGGTCCAGCGGCGGAGGAACTC
TTTGATCCGGTTCCTGAACAGGATCTATTTGAGGCGCTAAATGAAACCTTAACGCTATGGAACTCGCCGC
CCGACTGGGCTGGCGATGAGCGAAATGTAGTGCTTACGTTGTCCCGCATTTGGTACAGCGCAGTAACCGG
CAAAATCGCGCCGAAGGATGTCGCTGCCGACTGGGCAATGGAGCGCCTGCCGGCCCAGTATCAGCCCGTC
ATACTTGAAGCTAGACAGGCTTATCTTGGACAAGAAGAAGATCGCTTGGCCTCGCGCGCAGATCAGTTGG
AAGAATTTGTCCATTACGTAAAAGGCGAGATCACCAAGGTAGTCGGCAAATAACTGTCAGACCAAGTTTA
CTCATATATACTTTAGATTGATTTAAAACTTCATTTTTAATTTAAAAGGATCTAGGTGAAGATCCTTTTT
GATAATCTCATGACCAAAATCCCTTAACGTGAGTTTTCGTTCCACTGAGCGTCAGACCCCGTAGAAAAGA
TCAAAGGATCTTCTTGAGATCCTTTTTTTCTGCGCGTAATCTGCTGCTTGCAAACAAAAAAACCACCGCT
ACCAGCGGTGGTTTGTTTGCCGGATCAAGAGCTACCAACTCTTTTTCCGAAGGTAACTGGCTTCAGCAGA
GCGCAGATACCAAATACTGTTCTTCTAGTGTAGCCGTAGTTAGGCCACCACTTCAAGAACTCTGTAGCAC
CGCCTACATACCTCGCTCTGCTAATCCTGTTACCAGTGGCTGCTGCCAGTGGCGATAAGTCGTGTCTTAC
CGGGTTGGACTCAAGACGATAGTTACCGGATAAGGCGCAGCGGTCGGGCTGAACGGGGGGTTCGTGCACA
CAGCCCAGCTTGGAGCGAACGACCTACACCGAACTGAGATACCTACAGCGTGAGCTATGAGAAAGCGCCA
CGCTTCCCGAAGGGAGAAAGGCGGACAGGTATCCGGTAAGCGGCAGGGTCGGAACAGGAGAGCGCACGAG
GGAGCTTCCAGGGGGAAACGCCTGGTATCTTTATAGTCCTGTCGGGTTTCGCCACCTCTGACTTGAGCGT
CGATTTTTGTGATGCTCGTCAGGGGGGCGGAGCCTATGGAAAAACGCCAGCAACGCGGCCTTTTTACGGT
TCCTGGCCTTTTGCTGGCCTTTTGCTCACATGTTCTTTCCTGCGTTATCCCCTGATTCTGTGGATAACCG
TATTACCGCCTTTGAGTGAGCTGATACCGCTCGCCGCAGCCGAACGACCGAGCGCAGCGAGTCAGTGAGC
GAGGAAGCGGAAGAGCGCCCAATACGCAAACCGCCTCTCCCCGCGCGTTGGCCGATTCATTAATCACTCT
GTGGTCTCAGGAGAATGCGTTGCTTAAGAGTTGGTTAATCTATTTGAAATGTTGCGATTATAGTAGATCT
TGTGCTCCCATCTTTAATATATCTTTTACACTTACTCCTTAGTTATACAAACATTAAACATCATAACTTC
TAAGGTAATTGATACGTGCCAAATTTTCTAAACTCCATTAAATTTGGTTTGAAAGAAATTTCATGAAATT
CCTCTAGTTCGTTATAAATATTAGATAATTAGGTTTTGAGTAGCATTGTAGCTACCATGACCTATTTCCA
TTACATTTGTAGGTTTAAAAGATCAAAGATGACTTGGGGTATCAATTAACGAGTGAGCATATATGCGAGC
AAGGAAAGAGATAAGTCAGAGTGTTTAAGGAAAGCAAGGCAAGAAAATTCACTTAGGGAGCCAAAACAAG
GTCAATACTCGATTACATCTCTAATTTAAGCTTGAGAACTTGATATATTCGAGACTCCTCAAGTATTTGT
ACTCCAAGTGTCAATACTCGATTACATCTCTAATTTTCCAAATAAAGAAACTCGTAAGAAACAAACATTA
TTTATGTGTAAACTTTCTGCATGGAGACAACTCAATTATAACGAAGCCCGGAAGAGGAACTATATATACT
GTTTCTATTTCCCTTTGACACGGTCCACACTATATTGCATACTTGTTTACTGCCAAATAAAAACAAGTAT
GTCCACGTGGTTAAATAAAAACAAAAGAAAACTTTCTTTTTGTTCAAGTGATAGAAAGTTTCTTTACATT
AATATAAAATAATATAAGTGTATTCCAAAAAGGTAAAAAAAAAAATAATAAGTTGTGGAAATTCAACCTC
GTCTTAGTAAAAAGCCGACCAAATCCGGTAGCCGTTTATAATAGCAAACAAATATTCTATTATTGTTGTG
ACGATAAAATCAATACACCCACACATGACAACTATATATAGCCTAAGTTGATATGCACAATTCATCAAAT
CAAATCAAAACAATTACATTTGCTAACTTGCTATTCCTTTGATTGAGATTTTATTCTAGGAAATAAAATT
TTGACACTCATTTTTTTAAAGTTAATTTCTACATTTAGAGAGAAATATTTTCCAAAATCAAATTTTGATC
A
